>Addgene plasmid #147402 | pAc5.1B-EGFP-DmGW182-del205-490-dsRNAres_R | depositor full sequence | sequence record 289849 | Full Sequence
CTTCAAGGAATTAATTCTATATTCTAAAAACACAAATGATACTTCTAAAAAAAATCATGAATGGCATCAA
CTCTGAATCAAATCTTTGCAGATGCACCTACTTCTCATTTCCACTGTCACATCATTTTTCCAGATCTCGC
TGCCTGTTATGTGGCCCACAAACCAAGACACGTTTTATGGCCATTAAAGCTGGCTGATCGTCGCCAAACA
CCAAATACATATCAATATGTACATTCGAGAAAGAAGCGATCAAAGAAGCGTCTTCGGGCGAGTAGGAGAA
TGCGGAGGAGAAGGAGAACGAGCTGATCTAGTATCTCTCCACAATCCAATGCCAACTGACCAACTGGCCA
TATTCGGAGCAATTTGAAGCCAATTTCCATCGCCTGGCGATCGCTCCATTCTTGGCTATATGTTTTTCAC
CGTTCCCGGGGCCATTTTCAAAGACTCGTCGGTAAGATAAGATTGTGTCACTCGCTGTCTCTCTTCATTT
GTCGAAGAATGCTGAGGAATTTCGCGATGACGTCGGCGAGTATTTTGAAGAATGAGAATAATTTGTATTT
ATACGAAAATCAGTTAGTGGAATTTTCTACAAAAACATGTTATCTATAGATAATTTTGTTGCAAAATATG
TTGACTATGACAAAGATTGTATGTATATACCTTTAATGTATTCTCATTTTCTTATGTATTTATAATGGCA
ATGATGATACTGATGATATTTTAAGATGATGCCAGACCACAGGCTGATTTCTGCGTCTTTTGCCGAACGC
AGTGCATGTGCGGTTGTTGTTTTTTGGAATAGTTTCAATTTTCGGACTGTCCGCTTTGATTTCAGTTTCT
TGGCTTATTCAAAAAGCAAAGTAAAGCCAAAAAAGCGAGATGGCAATACCAAATGCGGCAAAACGGTAGT
GGAAGGAAAGGGGTGCGGGGCAGCGGAAGGAAGGGTGGGGCGGGGCGTGGCGGGGTCTGTGGCTGGGCGC
GACGTCACCGACGTTGGAGCCACTCCTTTGACCATGTGTGCGTGTGTGTATTATTCGTGTCTCGCCACTC
GCCGGTTGTTTTTTTCTTTTTATCTCGCTCTCTCTAGCGCCATCTCGTACGCATGCTCAACGCACCGCAT
GTTGCCGTGTCCTTTATGCGTCATTTTGGCTCGAAATAGGCAATTATTTAAACAAAGATTAGTCAACGAA
AACGCTAAAATAAATAAGTCTACAATATGGTTACTTATTGCCATGTGTGTGCAGCCAACGATAGCAACAA
AAGCAACAACACAGTGGCTTTCCCTCTTTCACTTTTTGTTTGCAAGCGCGTGCGAGCAAGACGGCACGAC
CGGCAAACGCAATTACGCTGACAAAGAGCAGACGAAGTTTTGGCCGAAAAACATCAAGGCGCCTGATACG
AATGCATTTGCAATAACAATTGCGATATTTAATATTGTTTATGAAGCTGTTTGACTTCAAAACACACAAA
AAAAAAAATAAAACAAATTATTTGAAAGAGAATTAGGAATCGGACAGCTTATCGTTACGGGCTAACAGCA
CACCGAGACGAAATAGCTTACCTGACGTCACAGCCTCTGGAAGAACTGCCGCCAAGCAGAGAGAGAGAGA
AAAAGAGGGAGAGCAGCTTAGACCGCATGTGCTTGTGTGTGAGGCGTCTCTCTCTTCGTCTCCTGTTTGC
GCAAACGCATAGACTGCACTGAGAAAATCGATTACCTATTTTTTATGAATGAATATTTGCACTATTACTA
TTCAAAACTATTAAGATAGCAATCACATTCAATAGCCAAATACTATACCACCTGAGCGATGCAACGAAAT
GATCAATTTGAGCAAAAATGCTGCATATTTAGGACGGCATCATTATAGAAATGCTTCTTGCTGTGTACTT
TTCTCTCGTCTGGCAGCTGTTTCGCCGTTATTGTTAAAACCGGCTTAAGTTAGGTGTGTTTTCTACGACT
AGTGATGCCCCTACTAGAAGATGTGTGTTGCACAAATGTCCCTGAATAACCAATTTGAAGTGCAGATAGC
AGTAAACGTAAGCTAATATGAATATTATTTAACTGTAATGTTTTAATATCGCTGGACATTACTAATAAAC
CCACTATAAACACATGTACATATGTATGTTTTGGCATACAATGAGTAGTTGGGGAAAAAATGTGTAAAAG
CACCGTGACCATCACAGCATAAAGATAACCAGCTGAAGTATCGAATATGAGTAACCCCCAAATTGAATCA
CATGCCGCAACTGATAGGACCCATGGAAGTACACTCTTCATGGCGATATACAAGACACACACAAGCACGA
ACACCCAGTTGCGGAGGAAATTCTCCGTAAATGAAAACCCAATCGGCGAACAATTCATACCCATATATGG
TAAAAGTTTTGAACGCGACTTGAGAGCGGAGAGCATTGCGGCTGATAAGGTTTTAGCGCTAAGCGGGCTT
TATAAAACGGGCTGCGGGACCAGTTTTCATATCACTACCGTTTGAGTTCTTGTGCTGTGTGGATACTCCT
CCCGACACAAAGCCGCTCCATCAGCCAGCAGTCGTCTAATCCAGAGACCCCGGATCGGGGTACCAACATG
GTGAGCAAGGGCGAGGAGCTGTTCACCGGGGTGGTGCCCATCCTGGTCGAGCTGGACGGCGACGTAAACG
GCCACAAGTTCAGCGTGTCCGGCGAGGGCGAGGGCGATGCCACCTACGGCAAGCTGACCCTGAAGTTCAT
CTGCACCACCGGCAAGCTGCCCGTGCCCTGGCCCACCCTCGTGACCACCCTGACCTACGGCGTGCAGTGC
TTCAGCCGCTACCCCGACCACATGAAGCAGCACGACTTCTTCAAGTCCGCCATGCCCGAAGGCTACGTCC
AGGAGCGCACCATCTTCTTCAAGGACGACGGCAACTACAAGACCCGCGCCGAGGTGAAGTTCGAGGGCGA
CACCCTGGTGAACCGCATCGAGCTGAAGGGCATCGACTTCAAGGAGGACGGCAACATCCTGGGGCACAAG
CTGGAGTACAACTACAACAGCCACAACGTCTATATCATGGCCGACAAGCAGAAGAACGGCATCAAGGTGA
ACTTCAAGATCCGCCACAACATCGAGGACGGCAGCGTGCAGCTCGCCGACCACTACCAGCAGAACACCCC
CATCGGCGACGGCCCCGTGCTGCTGCCCGACAACCACTACCTGAGCACCCAGTCCGCCCTGAGCAAAGAC
CCCAACGAGAAGCGCGATCACATGGTCCTGCTGGAGTTCGTGACCGCCGCCGGGATCACTCTCGGCATGG
ACGAGCTGTACAAGCCAAGCTTGAATTCTGCAGATATCCAGCACAGTGGCGGCCGCATGCGTGAAGCCCT
TTTTTCCCAAGATGGCTGGGGCTGTCAGCATGTTAACCAGGATACTAATTGGGAAGTTCCCAGTTCGCCA
GAACCAGCCAATAAGGATGCACCCGGTCCACCAATGTGGAAGCCAAGCATTAACAATGGTACTGATCTTT
GGGAGTCCAATTTGAGAAACGGAGGTCAGCCGGCCGCACAGCAAGTTCCAAAGCCGTCGTGGGGTCATAC
ACCATCCTCTAACTTAGGTGGAACATGGGGTGAGGACGACGATGGCGCCGATAGTAGTAGTGTGTGGACT
GGAGGAGCTGTTAGCAACGCGGGATCCGGAGCTGCAGTGGGAGTAAACCAAGCCGGAGTTAATGTCGGTC
CAGGCGGTGTTGTTTCGTCTGGCGGACCTCAGTGGGGACAAGGTGTCGTTGGCGTCGGACTTGGATCAAC
TGGCGGAAATGGTTCCAGTAACATTACAGGCTCTTCGGGCGTTGCCACGGGAAGCAGTGGCAATTCAAGT
AATGCCGGAAATGGATGGGGCGATCCACGCGAGATTCGTCCACTGGGCGTCGGAGGATCGATGGACATCC
GTAACGTCGAGCACCGTGGAGGAAATGGATCAGGCGCCCCGCCAAGCAATAGTGCTTCATCAGGTTGGAG
CACTGCTGCGGGCGTGGTGGATGGGGTTGATCTAGGATCTGAGTGGAACACGCACGGGGGGATTATTGGA
AAATCTCAGCAACAACAAAAACTAGCGGGACTTAACGTGGGAATGGTGAACGTAATTAACGCGGAGATCA
TTAAGCAAAGCAAGCAATACAGGATCCTTGTCGAGAACGGCTTTAAAAAGGAAGATGTAGAGCGGGCATT
AGTGATTGCTAATATGAACATCGAAGAGGCAGCCGATATGCTCCGTGCCAACTCATCCCTATCAATGGAT
GGTTGGCGTCGACATGATGAGTCCCTTGGATCTTATGCCGACCACAATAGTTCAACAAGCAGCGGTGGAT
TTGCTGGTCGTTACCCGGTCAACAGTGGACAACCTTCAATGTCCTTTCCTCATAATAACCTTATGAATAA
CATGGGAGGTACCGCTGTTACTGGAGGTAACAACAATACAAACATGACAGCTTTACAGGTGCAAAAGTAT
TTAAATCAAGGGCAACATGGTGTCGCTGTTGGACCGCAAGCCGTTGGTAATTCTTCAGCAGTATCTGTCG
GATTTGGTCAGAACACGTCTAACGCAGCAGTGGCAGGAGCAGCCTCTGCAAATATAGCAGCAAATACAAA
CAACCAACCGTCTGGTCAGCAAATTCGCATGCTAGGCCAGCAAATTCAGTTGGCCATTCATAGTGGTTTC
ATATCTAGTCAGATATTGACTCAACCGCTAACTCAAACAACCCTTAACCTTTTAAACCAACTTCTTAGCA
ATATTAAGCATCTCCAGGCTGCACAGCAATCCCTTACCCGCGGGGGAAATGTCAATCCAATGGCAGTGAA
TGTGGCTATATCTAAATACAAGCAGCAAATCCAGAATTTACAGAACCAGATAAGTGCACAACAGGCTGTG
TATGTAAAACAGCAAAATATGCAACCAACTTCACAACAACAACAGCCCCAACAACAGCAACTTCCTTCTG
TTCATCTAAGTAACTCAGGCAACGACTATTTAAGAGGTCACGATGCAATAAATAATTTGCAAAGCAACTT
TTCTGAGCTCAATATTAATAAGCCAAGTGGATATCAAGGAGCGTCCAATCAACAATCCCGATTAAATCAG
TGGAAGCTTCCAGTATTAGATAAGGAGATCAACTCTGACAGTACGGAATTTTCTCGTGCCCCAGGTGCAA
CGAAACAAAATTTGACGGCCAACACAAGCAACATAAACTCTTTGGGTCTTCAAAACGATAGTACATGGTC
AACTGGACGCAGTATTGGTGACGGTTGGCCTGATCCCTCATCTGATAACGAGAATAAAGACTGGTCTGTT
GCTCAGCCAACTTCAGCAGCAACTGCTTACACTGATCTGGTCCAAGAGTTTGAGCCAGGCAAGCCATGGA
AGGGTTCACAGATCAAAAGCATAGAAGATGATCCCAGCATTACACCAGGAAGCGTTGCTAGATCTCCATT
GTCTATTAATTCGACGCCAAAAGATGCTGACATATTTGCCAATACCGGTAAAAATTCACCGACTGATTTA
CCGCCACTAAGTTTATCGTCGTCTACATGGAGTTTTAATCCAAACCAAAATTATCCGAGTCACAGTTGGT
CTGACAATAGTCAACAATGTACCGCCACTTCGGAGCTTTGGACAAGCCCGCTAAATAAATCATCGTCTCG
AGGTCCCCCGCCAGGATTGACTGCCAATTCAAATAAATCTGCAAATAGTAATGCGTCAACGCCAACAACT
ATTACCGGAGGTGCGAATGGATGGTTACAGCCTCGAAGTGGCGGTGTTCAAACCACAAACACTAATTGGA
CAGGTGGTAACACCACTTGGGGCTCCAGTTGGTTGCTTTTGAAAAATCTAACAGCACAGATTGATGGTCC
TACTTTGCGTACACTGTGTATGCAGCATGGGCCCCTTGTCAGCTTTCACCCGTATTTGAACCAAGGAATT
GCCTTATGTAAATATACTACTCGTGAGGAGGCGAACAAGGCGCAAATGGCGTTAAACAACTGTGTCCTCG
CCAACACCACAATATTTGCTGAATCTCCCAGCGAGAACGAGGTGCAAAGCATTATGCAGCACTTACCACA
AACTCCTTCCTCTACAAGCTCTAGTGGAACTAGTGGTGGCAACGTCGGAGGCGTCGGCACTTCAGCCAAT
AATGCAAACAGTGGTTCTGCAGCTTGTCTGTCCGGAAACAATAGCGGCAACGGAAACGGCAGCGCGAGCG
GCGCCGGCAGCGGCAACAATGGCAACAGTAGCTGCAACAACAGTGCCGCCGGGGGGGGCAGCAGCAGCAA
CAACACGATTACCACTGTAGCAAATTCGAATCTTGTTGGTTCTAGTGGCTCTGTCTCAAATTCCTCTGGC
GTTACTGCTAACTCTAGTACTGTTTCTGTAGTTAGTTGTACAGCGAGTGGGAATTCCATAAATGGGGCAG
GTACTGCAAACAGTTCTGGTTCAAAGAGTAGTGCAAACAATTTAGCTAGCGGCCAGTCTAGCGCTTCTAA
CTTAACTAATAGCACCAATTCAACATGGCGACAAACTAGCCAAAACCAAGCTCTTCAAAGTCAAAGCAGG
CCATCAGGCAGAGAAGCTGACTTTGATTATATATCTCTCGTTTATTCCATTGTTGATGATTAATCTAGAG
GGCCCGCGGTTCGAAGGTAAGCCTATCCCTAACCCTCTCCTCGGTCTCGATTCTACGCGTACCGGTCATC
ATCACCATCACCATTGAGTTTAAACCCGCTGATCAGCCTCGACTGTGCCTTCTAAGGCCTGAGCTCGCTG
ATCAGCCTCGATCGAGGATCCAGACATGATAAGATACATTGATGAGTTTGGACAAACCACAACTAGAATG
CAGTGAAAAAAATGCTTTATTTGTGAAATTTGTGATGCTATTGCTTTATTTGTAACCATTATAAGCTGCA
ATAAACAAGTTAACAACAACAATTGCATTCATTTTATGTTTCAGGTTCAGGGGGAGGTGTGGGAGGTTTT
TTAAAGCAAGTAAAACCTCTACAAATGTGGTATGGCTGATTATGATCAGTCGACCGATGCCCTTGAGAGC
CTTCAACCCAGTCAGCTCCTTCCGGTGGGCGCGGGGCATGACTATCGTCGCCGCACTTATGACTGTCTTC
TTTATCATGCAACTCGTAGGACAGGTGCCGGCAGCGCTCTGGGTCATTTTCGGCGAGGACCGCTTTCGCT
GGAGCGCGACGATGATCGGCCTGTCGCTTGCGGTATTCGGAATCTTGCACGCCCTCGCTCAAGCCTTCGT
CACTGGTCCCGCCACCAAACGTTTCGGCGAGAAGCAGGCCATTATCGCCGGCATGGCGGCCGACGCGCTG
GGCTACGTCTTGCTGGCGTTCGCGACGCGAGGCTGGATGGCCTTCCCCATTATGATTCTTCTCGCTTCCG
GCGGCATCGGGATGCCCGCGTTGCAGGCCATGCTGTCCAGGCAGGTAGATGACGACCATCAGGGACAGCT
TCAAGGATCGCTCGCGGCTCTTACCAGCCAGCAAAAGGCCAGGAACCGTAAAAAGGCCGCGTTGCTGGCG
TTTTTCCATAGGCTCCGCCCCCCTGACGAGCATCACAAAAATCGACGCTCAAGTCAGAGGTGGCGAAACC
CGACAGGACTATAAAGATACCAGGCGTTTCCCCCTGGAAGCTCCCTCGTGCGCTCTCCTGTTCCGACCCT
GCCGCTTACCGGATACCTGTCCGCCTTTCTCCCTTCGGGAAGCGTGGCGCTTTCTCAATGCTCACGCTGT
AGGTATCTCAGTTCGGTGTAGGTCGTTCGCTCCAAGCTGGGCTGTGTGCACGAACCCCCCGTTCAGCCCG
ACCGCTGCGCCTTATCCGGTAACTATCGTCTTGAGTCCAACCCGGTAAGACACGACTTATCGCCACTGGC
AGCAGCCACTGGTAACAGGATTAGCAGAGCGAGGTATGTAGGCGGTGCTACAGAGTTCTTGAAGTGGTGG
CCTAACTACGGCTACACTAGAAGGACAGTATTTGGTATCTGCGCTCTGCTGAAGCCAGTTACCTTCGGAA
AAAGAGTTGGTAGCTCTTGATCCGGCAAACAAACCACCGCTGGTAGCGGTGGTTTTTTTGTTTGCAAGCA
GCAGATTACGCGCAGAAAAAAAGGATCTCAAGAAGATCCTTTGATCTTTTCTACGGGGTCTGACGCTCAG
TGGAACGAAAACTCACGTTAAGGGATTTTGGTCATGAGATTATCAAAAAGGATCTTCACCTAGATCCTTT
TAAATTAAAAATGAAGTTTTAAATCAATCTAAAGTATATATGAGTAAACTTGGTCTGACAGTTACCAATG
CTTAATCAGTGAGGCACCTATCTCAGCGATCTGTCTATTTCGTTCATCCATAGTTGCCTGACTCCCCGTC
GTGTAGATAACTACGATACGGGAGGGCTTACCATCTGGCCCCAGTGCTGCAATGATACCGCGAGACCCAC
GCTCACCGGCTCCAGATTTATCAGCAATAAACCAGCCAGCCGGAAGGGCCGAGCGCAGAAGTGGTCCTGC
AACTTTATCCGCCTCCATCCAGTCTATTAATTGTTGCCGGGAAGCTAGAGTAAGTAGTTCGCCAGTTAAT
AGTTTGCGCAACGTTGTTGCCATTGCTGCAGGCATCGTGGTGTCACGCTCGTCGTTTGGTATGGCTTCAT
TCAGCTCCGGTTCCCAACGATCAAGGCGAGTTACATGATCCCCCATGTTGTGCAAAAAAGCGGTTAGCTC
CTTCGGTCCTCCGATCGTTGTCAGAAGTAAGTTGGCCGCAGTGTTATCACTCATGGTTATGGCAGCACTG
CATAATTCTCTTACTGTCATGCCATCCGTAAGATGCTTTTCTGTGACTGGTGAGTACTCAACCAAGTCAT
TCTGAGAATAGTGTATGCGGCGACCGAGTTGCTCTTGCCCGGCGTCAACACGGGATAATACCGCGCCACA
TAGCAGAACTTTAAAAGTGCTCATCATTGGAAAACGTTCTTCGGGGCGAAAACTCTCAAGGATCTTACCG
CTGTTGAGATCCAGTTCGATGTAACCCACTCGTGCACCCAACTGATCTTCAGCATCTTTTACTTTCACCA
GCGTTTCTGGGTGAGCAAAAACAGGAAGGCAAAATGCCGCAAAAAAGGGAATAAGGGCGACACGGAAATG
TTGAATACTCATACTCTTCCTTTTTCAATATTATTGAAGCATTTATCAGGGTTATTGTCTCATGAGCGGA
TACATATTTGAATGTATTTAGAAAAATAAACAAATAGGGGTTCCGCGCACATTTCCCCGAAAAGTGCCAC
CTGACGTCTAAGAAACCATTATTATCATGACATTAACCTATAAAAATAGGCGTATCACGAGGCCCTTTCG
T
Features (pLannotate 1.2.2; 10 found; start..end, strand, type, name):
     56..2568    +  promoter       Ac5 promoter: Drosophila melanogaster actin 5C promoter
   2588..3304    +  CDS            EGFP: EGFP is a basic (constitutively fluorescent) green fluorescent protein published in 1996, derived from Aequorea victoria. It is reported to be a rapidly-maturing weak dimer with moderate acid sensitivity.
   3347..6640    +  CDS            gw (fragment): GAWKY_DROME - Also known as GW182 From Drosophila melanogaster (Fruit fly).
   6666..6707    +  CDS            V5 tag: epitope tag from simian virus 5
   6807..6941    -  polyA_signal   SV40 poly(A) signal: SV40 polyadenylation signal
   6964..7048    -  CDS            large T antigen (fragment): large T antigen from SV40 (simian virus 40)
   7049..7519    +  CDS            TcR (fragment): tetracycline efflux protein; tet; confers resistance to tetracycline
   7563..8151    -  rep_origin     ori: high-copy-number ColE1/pMB1/pBR322/pUC origin of replication
   8322..9182    -  CDS            AmpR: β-lactamase; bla; confers resistance to ampicillin, carbenicillin, and related antibiotics
   9183..9287    -  promoter       AmpR promoter: bla
