[The description below was written by a language model from this plasmid's Addgene catalogue record and pLannotate feature annotations shown in this document.]
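Description:
pAc5.1B-EGFP-DmGW182-del205-490-dsRNAres_R is a 9.4 kb insect-cell expression plasmid. The catalogue lists the backbone as unknown, although the name and the annotated parts point to a pAc5.1-type vector. It is propagated in E. coli through a ColE1/pUC-family origin and selected with ampicillin via the β-lactamase gene and its own promoter. The origin is annotated as a high-copy type, but the repository entry records the plasmid as low copy. Short fragments of a tetracycline resistance gene and of SV40 large T antigen are also annotated; these appear to be non-functional backbone remnants.

The expression cassette is driven by the Drosophila melanogaster actin 5C promoter, which gives strong constitutive transcription in fly cells. It directs an N-terminal EGFP coding sequence followed by a Drosophila GW182 (gawky, gw) coding sequence lacking residues 205–490. A V5 epitope tag sequence and an SV40 polyadenylation signal lie downstream, but the record does not say whether the V5 tag is translated in frame with the fusion. Relative to the reference transcript, the insert carries two amino-acid changes (V704A and N799S) and one silent substitution. The "dsRNAres" label indicates a version made resistant to a double-stranded RNA, although the record does not describe the changes that confer this. Such a design typically allows the mutant protein to be expressed while endogenous GW182 is depleted by RNAi. The associated publication concerns GW182 interactions with PABP and deadenylases in translational repression and decay of miRNA targets, so this plasmid likely serves to test the deleted region in complementation assays, with EGFP allowing detection of the fusion.
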