Addgene plasmid #147402: pAc5.1B-EGFP-DmGW182-del205-490-dsRNAres_R
Purpose: Insect Expression of DmGW182-del205-490-dsRNAres
Depositing lab: Elisa Izaurralde. Depositing organization: Max Planck Institute for Developmental Biology. Publication: The interactions of GW182 proteins with PABP and deadenylases are required for both translational repression and degradation of miRNA targets. Huntzinger E, Kuzuoglu-Ozturk D, Braun JE, Eulalio A, Wohlbold L, Izaurralde E. Nucleic Acids Res. 2013 Jan;41(2):978-94. doi: 10.1093/nar/gks1078. Epub 2012 Nov 21. PubMed 23172285.
Backbone
  Vector backbone: Unknown
  Vector type: Insect Expression
Growth in bacteria
  Bacterial resistance: Ampicillin, 100 μg/mL
  Growth temperature: 37°C
  Growth strain: DH5alpha
  Copy number: Low Copy
Gene/Insert
  Gene/Insert name: DmGW182-del205-490-dsRNAres
  Species: D. melanogaster (fly)
  Mutation: Two non silent mutations V704A and N799S and one silent mutation G2295A compared to the sequence given by NM_166780 varA.
  Entrez Gene: gw (a.k.a. Dmel_CG31992, CG11484, CG31992, CG9905, Dmel\CG31992, GQ182, GW, GW182, Gw, Gw182, anon-EST:Posey205, dGW182, gw182)
  Cloning method: Unknown
Terms and licenses: Academic/Nonprofit Terms; Industry Terms: Not Available to Industry
Depositor comments: Plasmids from this collection were made available to the research community and donated after the lab closed. Please note that the sequence provided by the depositing laboratory may be theoretical/predicted or based on Sanger sequencing results. There may be discrepancies between sequencing results obtained by Addgene and the depositor sequence. If an Addgene verified sequence is not available, please contact before placing your order to request that our lab fully sequence the plasmid.
How to cite: pAc5.1B-EGFP-DmGW182-del205-490-dsRNAres_R was a gift from Elisa Izaurralde (Addgene plasmid # 147402 ; http://n2t.net/addgene:147402 ; RRID:Addgene_147402)
